LOCUS       Exported 2860 bp ds-DNA circular SYN 13-MAY-2021
DEFINITION  SapTrap SL2::SV40-NLS C-terminal connector donor plasmid.
ACCESSION   .
VERSION     .
KEYWORDS    pMLS269
SOURCE      synthetic DNA construct
  ORGANISM  synthetic DNA construct
REFERENCE   1 (bases 1 to 2860)
  AUTHORS   Schwartz ML, Jorgensen EM
  TITLE     SapTrap, a Toolkit for High-Throughput CRISPR/Cas9 Gene Modification
            in Caenorhabditis elegans.
  JOURNAL   Genetics. 2016 Feb 2. pii: genetics.115.184275.
  PUBMED    26837755
REFERENCE   2 (bases 1 to 2860)
  AUTHORS   .
  TITLE     Direct Submission
  JOURNAL   Exported May 13, 2021 from SnapGene Server 1.1.58
            http://www.snapgene.com
FEATURES             Location/Qualifiers
     source          1..2860
                     /organism="synthetic DNA construct"
                     /mol_type="other DNA"
     primer_bind     92..109
                     /label=L4440
                     /note="L4440 vector, forward primer"
     terminator      268..295
                     /label=rrnB T2 terminator
                     /note="transcription terminator T2 from the E. coli rrnB
                     gene"
     terminator      387..473
                     /gene="Escherichia coli rrnB"
                     /label=rrnB T1 terminator
                     /note="transcription terminator T1 from the E. coli rrnB
                     gene"
     primer_bind     522..544
                     /label=M13/pUC Forward
                     /note="In lacZ gene"
     primer_bind     536..553
                     /label=M13 Forward
                     /note="In lacZ gene. Also called M13-F20 or M13 (-21)
                     Forward"
     primer_bind     537..553
                     /label=M13 fwd
                     /note="common sequencing primer, one of multiple similar
                     variants"
     protein_bind    569..668
                     /gene="mutant version of attL"
                     /label=attL1
                     /bound_moiety="LR Clonase(TM)"
                     /note="recombination site for the Gateway(R) LR reaction"
     CDS             940..960
                     /codon_start=1
                     /product="nuclear localization signal of SV40 (simian virus
                     40) large T antigen"
                     /label=SV40 NLS
                     /translation="PKKKRKV"
     protein_bind    complement(985..1084)
                     /gene="mutant version of attL"
                     /label=attL2
                     /bound_moiety="LR Clonase(TM)"
                     /note="recombination site for the Gateway(R) LR reaction"
     primer_bind     complement(1101..1120)
                     /label=T7
                     /note="T7 promoter, forward primer"
     promoter        complement(1102..1120)
                     /label=T7 promoter
                     /note="promoter for bacteriophage T7 RNA polymerase"
     primer_bind     complement(1125..1141)
                     /label=M13 rev
                     /note="common sequencing primer, one of multiple similar
                     variants"
     primer_bind     complement(1125..1141)
                     /label=M13 Reverse
                     /note="In lacZ gene. Also called M13-rev"
     primer_bind     complement(1243..1262)
                     /label=pENTR-R
                     /note="pENTR vectors, reverse primer"
     CDS             1254..2063
                     /codon_start=1
                     /gene="aph(3')-Ia"
                     /product="aminoglycoside phosphotransferase"
                     /label=KanR
                     /note="confers resistance to kanamycin in bacteria or G418
                     (Geneticin(R)) in eukaryotes"
                     /translation="MSHIQRETSRPRLNSNMDADLYGYKWARDNVGQSGATIYRLYGKP
                     DAPELFLKHGKGSVANDVTDEMVRLNWLTEFMPLPTIKHFIRTPDDAWLLTTAIPGKTA
                     FQVLEEYPDSGENIVDALAVFLRRLHSIPVCNCPFNSDRVFRLAQAQSRMNNGLVDASD
                     FDDERNGWPVEQVWKEMHKLLPFSPDSVVTHGDFSLDNLIFDEGKLIGCIDVGRVGIAD
                     RYQDLAILWNCLGEFSPSLQKRLFQKYGIDNPDMNKLQFHLMLDEFF"
     primer_bind     complement(1321..1340)
                     /label=Kan-R
                     /note="Kanamycin resistance gene, reverse primer"
     rep_origin      2210..2798
                     /direction=RIGHT
                     /label=ori
                     /note="high-copy-number ColE1/pMB1/pBR322/pUC origin of
                     replication"
     primer_bind     2699..2718
                     /label=pBR322ori-F
                     /note="pBR322 origin, forward primer"
ORIGIN
        1 ctttcctgcg ttatcccctg attctgtgga taaccgtatt accgcctttg agtgagctga
       61 taccgctcgc cgcagccgaa cgaccgagcg cagcgagtca gtgagcgagg aagcggaaga
      121 gcgcccaata cgcaaaccgc ctctccccgc gcgttggccg attcattaat gcagctggca
      181 cgacaggttt cccgactgga aagcgggcag tgagcgcaac gcaattaata cgcgtaccgc
      241 tagccaggaa gagtttgtag aaacgcaaaa aggccatccg tcaggatggc cttctgctta
      301 gtttgatgcc tggcagttta tggcgggcgt cctgcccgcc accctccggg ccgttgcttc
      361 acaacgttca aatccgctcc cggcggattt gtcctactca ggagagcgtt caccgacaaa
      421 caacagataa aacgaaaggc ccagtcttcc gactgagcct ttcgttttat ttgatgcctg
      481 gcagttccct actctcgcgt taacgctagc atggatgttt tcccagtcac gacgttgtaa
      541 aacgacggcc agtcttaagc tcgggcccca aataatgatt ttattttgac tgatagtgac
      601 ctgttcgttg caacaaattg atgagcaatg cttttttata atgccaactt tgtacaaaaa
      661 agcaggctat gctcttcggc gtaagctgtc tcatcctact ttcacctagt taactgcttg
      721 tcttaaaatc tatgcttctc tttagtatct aaaattttcc tagaagctta caagtatata
      781 aatggtctct tctcaataaa ggttgtatat ttattcatct tattgaatct gccatttcct
      841 cgtttttgcg agtttatata ccttccaatt ttctttctat tgtattttca acttctaatt
      901 ttaattcagg gaaactgctt caacgcatca atgactgctc caaagaagaa gcgtaaggta
      961 ccggtagaaa aaatgcgaag agctacccag ctttcttgta caaagttggc attataagaa
     1021 agcattgctt atcaatttgt tgcaacgaac aggtcactat cagtcaaaat aaaatcatta
     1081 tttgccatcc agctgatatc ccctatagtg agtcgtatta catggtcata gctgtttcct
     1141 ggcagctctg gcccgtgtct caaaatctct gatgttacat tgcacaagat aaaataatat
     1201 catcatgaac aataaaactg tctgcttaca taaacagtaa tacaaggggt gttatgagcc
     1261 atattcaacg ggaaacgtcg aggccgcgat taaattccaa catggatgct gatttatatg
     1321 ggtataaatg ggctcgcgat aatgtcgggc aatcaggtgc gacaatctat cgcttgtatg
     1381 ggaagcccga tgcgccagag ttgtttctga aacatggcaa aggtagcgtt gccaatgatg
     1441 ttacagatga gatggtcaga ctaaactggc tgacggaatt tatgcctctt ccgaccatca
     1501 agcattttat ccgtactcct gatgatgcat ggttactcac cactgcgatc cccggaaaaa
     1561 cagcattcca ggtattagaa gaatatcctg attcaggtga aaatattgtt gatgcgctgg
     1621 cagtgttcct gcgccggttg cattcgattc ctgtttgtaa ttgtcctttt aacagcgatc
     1681 gcgtatttcg tctcgctcag gcgcaatcac gaatgaataa cggtttggtt gatgcgagtg
     1741 attttgatga cgagcgtaat ggctggcctg ttgaacaagt ctggaaagaa atgcataaac
     1801 ttttgccatt ctcaccggat tcagtcgtca ctcatggtga tttctcactt gataacctta
     1861 tttttgacga ggggaaatta ataggttgta ttgatgttgg acgagtcgga atcgcagacc
     1921 gataccagga tcttgccatc ctatggaact gcctcggtga gttttctcct tcattacaga
     1981 aacggctttt tcaaaaatat ggtattgata atcctgatat gaataaattg cagtttcatt
     2041 tgatgctcga tgagtttttc taatcagaat tggttaattg gttgtaacac tggcagagca
     2101 ttacgctgac ttgacgggac ggcgcaagct catgaccaaa atcccttaac gtgagttacg
     2161 cgtcgttcca ctgagcgtca gaccccgtag aaaagatcaa aggatcttct tgagatcctt
     2221 tttttctgcg cgtaatctgc tgcttgcaaa caaaaaaacc accgctacca gcggtggttt
     2281 gtttgccgga tcaagagcta ccaactcttt ttccgaaggt aactggcttc agcagagcgc
     2341 agataccaaa tactgttctt ctagtgtagc cgtagttagg ccaccacttc aagaactctg
     2401 tagcaccgcc tacatacctc gctctgctaa tcctgttacc agtggctgct gccagtggcg
     2461 ataagtcgtg tcttaccggg ttggactcaa gacgatagtt accggataag gcgcagcggt
     2521 cgggctgaac ggggggttcg tgcacacagc ccagcttgga gcgaacgacc tacaccgaac
     2581 tgagatacct acagcgtgag ctatgagaaa gcgccacgct tcccgaaggg agaaaggcgg
     2641 acaggtatcc ggtaagcggc agggtcggaa caggagagcg cacgagggag cttccagggg
     2701 gaaacgcctg gtatctttat agtcctgtcg ggtttcgcca cctctgactt gagcgtcgat
     2761 ttttgtgatg ctcgtcaggg gggcggagcc tatggaaaaa cgccagcaac gcggcctttt
     2821 tacggttcct ggccttttgc tggccttttg ctcacatgtt
//
