[The description below was written by a language model from this plasmid's Addgene catalogue record and the feature table of its GenBank file.]
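Description:
pMLS269 is a small (2,860 bp) bacterial donor plasmid from the SapTrap toolkit, a modular assembly system for building CRISPR/Cas9 gene-modification targeting vectors for Caenorhabditis elegans. It is built on the Gateway pDONR221 backbone and has the layout of an entry clone. The insert sits between attL1 and attL2 recombination sites, with rrnB T1 and T2 transcription terminators upstream to insulate it from read-through. M13 forward and reverse primer sites and a T7 promoter flank the cassette and are useful for sequence verification. The plasmid is propagated in E. coli at high copy from a ColE1/pUC-type origin and is selected with kanamycin through the aph(3')-Ia (KanR) gene.

The payload is a 313 bp C. elegans-derived fragment catalogued as SL2 + SV40 NLS. It consists of the intergenic region recorded as gdp-2/gdp-3, followed by a short coding segment for the SV40 large T antigen nuclear localization signal. Only the NLS is annotated in the feature table. Intergenic regions of this kind come from nematode operons and direct SL2 trans-splicing, so a downstream open reading frame is processed into its own mRNA and translated separately from the upstream gene.

As a "C-terminal connector" module, the fragment is meant to be placed between the 3' end of a targeted gene and a tag or reporter module during SapTrap assembly. The expected result is a bicistronic arrangement in which the reporter is expressed under the endogenous gene's control but as an independent, nuclear-localized protein rather than a fusion. The type IIS sites used to release the fragment are not annotated in the feature table, and the record lists the cloning method as unknown.
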