Addgene plasmid #73727: pMLS269
Purpose: SapTrap SL2::SV40-NLS C-terminal connector donor plasmid
Depositing lab: Erik Jorgensen. Depositing organization: University of Utah. Publication: SapTrap, a Toolkit for High-Throughput CRISPR/Cas9 Gene Modification in Caenorhabditis elegans. Schwartz ML, Jorgensen EM. Genetics. 2016 Feb 2. pii: genetics.115.184275. 10.1534/genetics.115.184275 PubMed 26837755.
Backbone
  Vector backbone: pDONR221
  Backbone manufacturer: Thermo Fisher
  Vector type: CRISPR
Growth in bacteria
  Bacterial resistance: Kanamycin, 50 μg/mL
  Growth temperature: 37°C
  Growth strain: Top10
  Copy number: High Copy
Gene/Insert
  Gene/Insert name: SL2 + SV40 NLS (gdp-2/gdp-3 intergenic region)
  Species: C. elegans (nematode)
  Insert size (bp): 313
  Cloning method: Unknown
  Sequencing primers: 5′ M13 (-21) Forward; 3′ M13 Reverse
Terms and licenses: Academic/Nonprofit Terms; Industry Terms: Not Available to Industry
How to cite: pMLS269 was a gift from Erik Jorgensen (Addgene plasmid # 73727 ; http://n2t.net/addgene:73727 ; RRID:Addgene_73727)
