>Addgene plasmid #73727 | pMLS269 | depositor partial sequence | sequence record 136605 | SL2 + SV40 NLS (gdp-2/gdp-3 intergenic region) Insert
GCTCTTCGGCGTAAGCTGTCTCATCCTACTTTCACCTAGTTAACTGCTTGTCTTAAAATCTATGCTTCTC
TTTAGTATCTAAAATTTTCCTAGAAGCTTACAAGTATATAAATGGTCTCTTCTCAATAAAGGTTGTATAT
TTATTCATCTTATTGAATCTGCCATTTCCTCGTTTTTGCGAGTTTATATACCTTCCAATTTTCTTTCTAT
TGTATTTTCAACTTCTAATTTTAATTCAGGGAAACTGCTTCAACGCATCAATGACTGCTCCAAAGAAGAA
GCGTAAGGTACCGGTAGAAAAAATGCGAAGAGC
