>Addgene plasmid #73727 | pMLS269 | addgene partial sequence | sequence record 139561 | M13-Rev 5'-CAGGAAACAGCTATGACC-3'
CAGCTGGATGGCAAATAATGATTTTATTTTGACTGATAGTGACCTGTTCGTTGCAACAAATTGATAAGCA
ATGCTTTCTTATAATGCCAACTTTGTACAAGAAAGCTGGGTAGCTCTTCGCATTTTTTCTACCGGTACCT
TACGCTTCTTCTTTGGAGCAGTCATTGATGCGTTGAAGCAGTTTCCCTGAATTAAAATTAGAAGTTGAAA
ATACAATAGAAAGAAAATTGGAAGGTATATAAACTCGCAAAAACGAGGAAATGGCAGATTCAATAAGATG
AATAAATATACAACCTTTATTGAGAAGAGACCATTTATATACTTGTAAGCTTCTAGGAAAATTTTAGATA
CTAAAGAGAAGCATAGATTTTAAGACAAGCAGTTAACTAGGTGAAAGTAGGATGAGACAGCTTACGCCGA
AGAGCATAGCCTGCTTTTTTGTACAAAGTTGGCATTATAA
