>Addgene plasmid #73727 | pMLS269 | addgene partial sequence | sequence record 139562 | M13-F20 5'-TGTAAAACGACGGCCAGT-3'
GATTTTATTTTGACTGATAGTGACCTGTTCGTTGCAACAAATTGATGAGCAATGCTTTTTTATAATGCCA
ACTTTGTACAAAAAAGCAGGCTATGCTCTTCGGCGTAAGCTGTCTCATCCTACTTTCACCTAGTTAACTG
CTTGTCTTAAAATCTATGCTTCTCTTTAGTATCTAAAATTTTCCTAGAAGCTTACAAGTATATAAATGGT
CTCTTCTCAATAAAGGTTGTATATTTATTCATCTTATTGAATCTGCCATTTCCTCGTTTTTGCGAGTTTA
TATACCTTCCAATTTTCTTTCTATTGTATTTTCAACTTCTAATTTTAATTCAGGGAAACTGCTTCAACGC
ATCAATGACTGCTCCAAAGAAGAAGCGTAAGGTACCGGTAGAAAAAATGCGAAGAGCTACCCAGCTTTCT
TGTACAAAGTTGGCATTATAAGAAAGCATTGCTTATCAATTTGTTGCAACGAACAGGTCACTATCAGTCA
AAATAAAATCATTATTTG
